>Addgene plasmid #191087 | pEY94 | addgene full sequence | sequence record 376118 | Addgene NGS Result
TCACACAGGAAACAGCTATGACCATGATTACGCCAAGCTGTAAGTTTAAACATGATCTTACTAACTAACT
ATTCTCATTTAAATTTTCAGAGCTTAAAAATGGCTGAAATCACTCACAACGATGGATACGCTAACAACTT
GGAAATGAAATAAGCTTGCATGCCTGCAGGATGTCGCCTGTAAACGATCATTGAAGGAAATTAACGAAGA
ACTTTAAATTTTGTAAATAAATTAAAAATAAGAGCTTGTATAAAATATCTCTATTCATTTTTATGATTTT
CGAAAAAAAAATAAAAGGCAGAGTAGAGTTTGTGGGAAATATGTAGCAAAAAATAAAAATAAACTTTATC
AAAAATTTCAAGTTGTCAAATGCCAGTATATTTGAAACTTAAATTTTCGTTGCCGAGGTTATTCAGGTCC
AGCAAAGTTTGGTATTTTGGGAGGTTCCCGAATGCGGCAAATTTGATTGGCCGTGGTGATGGCGTCAGTG
TTCAAAATAGAAATTTCATATTTGTATGTGGTTTCCTAGATTTCTTCTTTTTGATTGCATGCATTGACGT
ATTTGTGAGAGCAGTTCCGTGGGAGTTTCTAGACAATAATATCAAGCTGTTGAATTGAATTTTGCAAATA
TGATATACATTAAAAATTTGAAACTTGCACACTCCAGACTGAACAGATTAAAATTAATGATGTGAGTTTC
AGGTACAATAGGTATTTTCTATTTAAGAAATTATGAAACCGTACGCGGTAATACAACATATGAGTCAGAA
TAACTTCCATAGAGGGCGCGTCATTAACAATTTTGATTTTTTCTTCTTTTTCCAGATTTATACTCTAATT
TTTCAAATACTTACGTCATCATAACTTTAATTTGATATATAAATACAATGCGTTGTATGTATATAGTCAG
AAATATACATTTTGTGAACATATAACTAGAGAAAGATAGAATGGAATACAAGTGTAGAATATGGACTATA
CTTCAGATATTTTTTTTAACTTATAGATTTTGTTTAATTTACAGTTTTTGTCCAAAAATGACAATTTCCT
CTTTTGATTGCATTTAGATATAATTTGCAGGGATCTAAACAAATTGGATCAAATAATATAAAAGTTTGAT
CAACAATTCTGACTAATCTAAACGTCTAGTTGGAAAGCTTCATTGGAAATATTTGGCAGATGTTTTAGAC
TTTTCAGGTTGGCACCGTTTATTTACAGGTGCCAATAAAAAGTGGCGTTTTCATGTTCTAATCTACGATA
TACGATATACGATACTCGTTTTGATTTGAATTATTAAAAAAATTCATATCAAGCATCAAAATTTAACAAG
TTCCTTCGGGAGGATTAACCATCTCGTCTCAAATTTTTCATATACTGACTCACAGAAATTAATCTTGTAA
AATCTAACCCAACTGCTTGTGAATTAATCTAATCTCTAAAGATACCTTCTGAATTCGTCAACCTTTTTCC
TCCAATTTCTTCCATTGAGACGACGACATCTAATCTCGTTTTCTTTCTCACGAGCCACATTGATTTATGT
GATAGAGTGAGCCCACTGGGGTGCTATGCTTTTTCACTTTTTTCTTTTCAGCTCACACTCCGTTCTACGT
CTCTCATGTCAATTTTCAAACCATATCATTAAATATTTATTGACTTTATAAAACATGTCATTTGCTTATA
GAAACATTTTATTCTAAAGTGTGATTGGAATGAAAATTTGAAGCAGTGACTGCAAAATATGTATCTTCGC
AAAGGAGAACTACCGTATACAGATAATCCCTTACAAAATTTTGTATTTAAATATGGGCGGAATGGAAGAA
CTATATACCCGATATTTTAGATTTTAGATTTTTAAACTCAAATCTCTGCAATTAATACTAACTGAACGAA
TTCTGATATTGCTTATGATATTGCTTAAATACACATATGTATTTGAGCACAGATTTTAGCAGTACGTTCA
ACAATGGTGTTCAAAAATAACTCAATTGTATGGTATCTTTCTGAAGCTTAGTAAAAATAATTTCAAACTG
AGATCAGCTGTCAGTGAAGCTGAATTCGTCATTAATTTCTAGGTTTGTTGGCCACTTGGCTTGAATTTAA
ATTTTAATTATAATAGGAATTCAATTAAGAAGCGATAATTGGTGGTTTGCAGCAGGGGTGTGCGGCAAAT
TTGCCGAATTTGCCGAATTTGCCGTTTGCCGAGCTCGGCAAATTTGCCGAATTTGCCGTGCTCGGCAAAT
ATTGAAAAAAGAGATTTGCCGAATTTGCCGAGCTCCGCAAATTTTGAGATTTGCCGCACACCCCTGGTTT
GCAGTTAAAGCAAATTTATACAACTAGACAAACTCAGAAAACTTGCACGCGTTCATAATCATAACCAAAC
TTGGGGAAGTTTTTTTTGTCCAAGAATAAACATGAAAGGAGGGAAACTGTACTTGTCGCGTTATTGAAAA
AATTTGTAACTTTTACAAATATTTTTGATAAACTAAGTTTGAAAAAGACTAAAAAATATTCACTTTTAAG
ACATTAGTATTCTTGCAGTCATTCATGTATGAAATGACATGGAAAAATATTTCGTGGTTTGATTTTTCAT
ACGTATGTTGACTAAGTTTGGATTGTATGTAATCTTGAAACGAATAATATTTTCTGATCCAACCGATCTC
TTTTTACACACTTCCCAATTCAACTAAAGTTTCTGAAAAAACCAAAAGCGGTAGTGGTTTTTATTTCCTC
AAAGTACGTGGATTTCATCCAATCGACCAGGTATTATATTCCTTGGCTTACTGACTGACTCTCTTTCTTT
TATTTTTCTGCTCTTTTCCATTTGTATGAAAAATATATCCGCGACGATGAAAGGAAGGAAATCGGGTGGA
ATTGCGTTCCTATTCATCTTTTTTCAGGCACTTCTTCGTTTTTCTTTTTCATCAGAATTCGTTTTTTTTT
TGTTAAAAAAAAATAAATTATTGTAATAGAATGAATGCCAATTTTCAGCTTTATCAGTTTAGGAAATGTG
GTGAGCAATTGCACCCGGGATTGGCCAAAGGACCCAAAGGTATGTTTCGAATGATACTAACATAACATAG
AACATTTTCAGGAGGACCCTTGGAGGGTACCGGTTTTCCCAGTCACGACGCGTGGTACCGAGCTCAGAAA
AAATGACCGCTCCAAAGAAGAAACGCAAAGTACCGAGCTCAGAAAAAATGACGGCACCTAAAAAGAAACG
CAAAGTACCGGTCGCCGAGAAGACAGCCCCAAAAAAGAAGCGTAAAGTTCCACGCGTCATGGGAGTAAGT
TTAAACAGTTCGGTACTAACTAACCATACATATTTAAATTTTCAGCGCGCTGTCTCCAAGGGAGAGGAGC
TCATCAAGGAGAACATGCACACCAAGCTCTACATGGAGGGAACCGTCAACAACCACCACTTCAAGTGCAC
CCACGAAGGGGAGGGCAAGCCCTACGAGGGCACCCAGACCAACAGGATTAAGGTGGTGGAGGGAGGCCCC
CTGCCGTTCGCATTCGACATCCTGGCCACCTGCTTTATGTACGGGAGCAAGACCTTCATCAACCACACCC
AAGGAATCCCAGACTTCTTCAAGCAATCCTTCGTAAGTTTAAACATGATTTTACTAACTAACTAATCTGA
TTTAAATTTTCAGCCTGAGGGCTTCACATGGGAGAGAGTCACCACATACGAAGACGGGGGCGTGCTTACC
GTTACCCAGGACACCAGCCTCCAGGACGGCTGCTTGATCTACAACGTCAAGCTCAGAGGGGTGAACTTCC
CATCCAACGGCCCTGTGATGCAGAAGAAAACACTCGGCTGGGAGGCCAGTACCGAGACCCTGTACCCCGC
TGACGGCGGCCTGGAAGGCAGATGCGACATGGCCCTGAAGCTCGTGGGCGGGGGCCACCTGCACTGCAAC
CTGAAGACCACATACAGATCCAAGAAACCCGCTAAGAACCTCAAGATGCCAGGAGTAAGTTTAAACATAT
ATATACTAACTAACCCTGATTATTTAAATTTTCAGGTCTACTTTGTGGACCGCAGACTGGAAAGAATCAA
GGAGGCCGACAATGAGACCTACGTCGAGCAGCACGAGGTGGCTGTGGCCAGATACTGCGACCTCCCTAGC
AAACTGGGGCACAAACTTAATGGCATGGACGAGCTGTACAAGTAAGCGCCGGTCGCTACCATTACCAACT
TGTCTGGTGTCAAAAATAATAGGGGCCGCTGTCATCAGAGTAAGTTTAAACTGAGTTCTACTAACTAACG
AGTAATATTTAAATTTTCAGCATCTCGCGCCCGTGCCTCTGACTTCTAAGTCCAATTACTCTTCAACATC
CCTACATGCTCTTTCTCCCTGTGCTCCCACCCCCTATTTTTGTTATTATCAAAAAACTTCTCTTAATTTC
TTTGTTTTTTAGCTTCTTTTAAGTCACCTCTAACAATGAAATTGTGTAGATTCAAAAATAGAATTAATTC
GTAATAAAAAGTCGAAAAAAATTGTGCTCCCTCCCCCCATTAATAATAATTCTATCCCAAAATCTACACA
ATGTTCTGTGTACACTTCTTATGTTTTTTACTTCTGATAAATTTTTTTGAAACATCATAGAAAAAACCGC
ACACAAAATACCTTATCATATGTTACGTTTCAGTTTATGACCGCAATTTTTATTTCTTCGCACGTCTGGG
CCTCTCATGACGTCAAATCATGCTCATCGTGAAAAAGTTTTGGAGTATTTTTGGAATTTTTCAATCAAGT
GAAAGTTTATGAAATTAATTTTCCTGCTTTTGCTTTTTGGGGTTTCCCCTATTGTTTGTCAAGATTTCGA
GGACGGCGTTTTTCTTGCTAAAATCACAAGTATTGATGAGCACGATGCAAGAAAGATCGGAAGAAGGTTT
GGGTTTGAGGCTCAGTGGAAGGTGAGTAGAAGTTGATAATTTGAAAGTGGAGTAGTGTCTATGGGGTTTT
TGCCTTAAATGACAGAATACATTCCCAATATACCAAACATAACTGTTTCCTACTAGTCGGCCGTACGGGC
CCTTTCGTCTCGCGCGTTTCGGTGATGACGGTGAAAACCTCTGACACATGCAGCTCCCGGAGACGGTCAC
AGCTTGTCTGTAAGCGGATGCCGGGAGCAGACAAGCCCGTCAGGGCGCGTCAGCGGGTGTTGGCGGGTGT
CGGGGCTGGCTTAACTATGCGGCATCAGAGCAGATTGTACTGAGAGTGCACCATATGCGGTGTGAAATAC
CGCACAGATGCGTAAGGAGAAAATACCGCATCAGGCGGCCTTAAGGGCCTCGTGATACGCCTATTTTTAT
AGGTTAATGTCATGATAATAATGGTTTCTTAGACGTCAGGTGGCACTTTTCGGGGAAATGTGCGCGGAAC
CCCTATTTGTTTATTTTTCTAAATACATTCAAATATGTATCCGCTCATGAGACAATAACCCTGATAAATG
CTTCAATAATATTGAAAAAGGAAGAGTATGAGTATTCAACATTTCCGTGTCGCCCTTATTCCCTTTTTTG
CGGCATTTTGCCTTCCTGTTTTTGCTCACCCAGAAACGCTGGTGAAAGTAAAAGATGCTGAAGATCAGTT
GGGTGCACGAGTGGGTTACATCGAACTGGATCTCAACAGCGGTAAGATCCTTGAGAGTTTTCGCCCCGAA
GAACGTTTTCCAATGATGAGCACTTTTAAAGTTCTGCTATGTGGCGCGGTATTATCCCGTATTGACGCCG
GGCAAGAGCAACTCGGTCGCCGCATACACTATTCTCAGAATGACTTGGTTGAGTACTCACCAGTCACAGA
AAAGCATCTTACGGATGGCATGACAGTAAGAGAATTATGCAGTGCTGCCATAACCATGAGTGATAACACT
GCGGCCAACTTACTTCTGACAACGATCGGAGGACCGAAGGAGCTAACCGCTTTTTTGCACAACATGGGGG
ATCATGTAACTCGCCTTGATCGTTGGGAACCGGAGCTGAATGAAGCCATACCAAACGACGAGCGTGACAC
CACGATGCCTGTAGCAATGGCAACAACGTTGCGCAAACTATTAACTGGCGAACTACTTACTCTAGCTTCC
CGGCAACAATTAATAGACTGGATGGAGGCGGATAAAGTTGCAGGACCACTTCTGCGCTCGGCCCTTCCGG
CTGGCTGGTTTATTGCTGATAAATCTGGAGCCGGTGAGCGTGGGTCTCGCGGTATCATTGCAGCACTGGG
GCCAGATGGTAAGCCCTCCCGTATCGTAGTTATCTACACGACGGGGAGTCAGGCAACTATGGATGAACGA
AATAGACAGATCGCTGAGATAGGTGCCTCACTGATTAAGCATTGGTAACTGTCAGACCAAGTTTACTCAT
ATATACTTTAGATTGATTTAAAACTTCATTTTTAATTTAAAAGGATCTAGGTGAAGATCCTTTTTGATAA
TCTCATGACCAAAATCCCTTAACGTGAGTTTTCGTTCCACTGAGCGTCAGACCCCGTAGAAAAGATCAAA
GGATCTTCTTGAGATCCTTTTTTTCTGCGCGTAATCTGCTGCTTGCAAACAAAAAAACCACCGCTACCAG
CGGTGGTTTGTTTGCCGGATCAAGAGCTACCAACTCTTTTTCCGAAGGTAACTGGCTTCAGCAGAGCGCA
GATACCAAATACTGTTCTTCTAGTGTAGCCGTAGTTAGGCCACCACTTCAAGAACTCTGTAGCACCGCCT
ACATACCTCGCTCTGCTAATCCTGTTACCAGTGGCTGCTGCCAGTGGCGATAAGTCGTGTCTTACCGGGT
TGGACTCAAGACGATAGTTACCGGATAAGGCGCAGCGGTCGGGCTGAACGGGGGGTTCGTGCACACAGCC
CAGCTTGGAGCGAACGACCTACACCGAACTGAGATACCTACAGCGTGAGCTATGAGAAAGCGCCACGCTT
CCCGAAGGGAGAAAGGCGGACAGGTATCCGGTAAGCGGCAGGGTCGGAACAGGAGAGCGCACGAGGGAGC
TTCCAGGGGGAAACGCCTGGTATCTTTATAGTCCTGTCGGGTTTCGCCACCTCTGACTTGAGCGTCGATT
TTTGTGATGCTCGTCAGGGGGGCGGAGCCTATGGAAAAACGCCAGCAACGCGGCCTTTTTACGGTTCCTG
GCCTTTTGCTGGCCTTTTGCTCACATGTTCTTTCCTGCGTTATCCCCTGATTCTGTGGATAACCGTATTA
CCGCCTTTGAGTGAGCTGATACCGCTCGCCGCAGCCGAACGACCGAGCGCAGCGAGTCAGTGAGCGATGA
AGCGGAAGAGCGCCCAATACGCAAACCGCCTCTCCCCGCGCGTTGGCCGATTCATTAATGCAGCTGGCAC
GACAGGTTTCCCGACTGGAAAGCGGGCAGTGAGCGCAACGCAATTAATGTGAGTTAGCTCACTCATTAGG
CACCCCAGGCTTTACACTTTATGCTTCCGGCTCGTATGTTGTGTGGAATTGTGAGCGGATAACAATT
Features (pLannotate 1.2.2; 14 found; start..end, strand, type, name):
    152..170     -  misc_feature   MCS (fragment): pUC18/19 multiple cloning site
   3112..3130    -  CDS            lacZα (fragment): LacZα fragment of β-galactosidase; lacZ fragment
   3285..3335    +  CDS            mEGFP (fragment): monomeric enhanced GFP, optimized with synthetic introns for expression in C. elegans
   3342..4172    +  CDS            mNeptune2.5: mNeptune2.5 is a basic (constitutively fluorescent) red fluorescent protein published in 2014, derived from Entacmaea quadricolor. It is reported to be a rapidly-maturing monomer with moderate acid sensitivity.
   4769..4921    +  CDS            aex-5 (fragment): AEX5_CAEEL - Also known as kpc-3 From Caenorhabditis elegans.
   5049..5084    +  CDS            rop (fragment): Rop protein, which maintains plasmids at low copy number; rop
   5186..5285    +  misc_feature   bom (fragment): basis of mobility region from pBR322
   5383..5487    +  promoter       AmpR promoter: bla
   5488..6348    +  CDS            AmpR: β-lactamase; bla; confers resistance to ampicillin, carbenicillin, and related antibiotics
   6519..7107    +  rep_origin     ori: high-copy-number ColE1/pMB1/pBR322/pUC origin of replication
   7290..7382    +  CDS            lacI (fragment): lac repressor; lacI; The lac repressor binds to the lac operator to inhibit transcription in E. coli. This inhibition can be relieved by adding lactose or isopropyl-β-D-thiogalactopyranoside (IPTG).
   7395..7416    +  protein_bind   CAP binding site: CAP binding activates transcription in the presence of cAMP. E. coli catabolite activator protein
   7431..7461    +  promoter       lac promoter: promoter for the E. coli lac operon
   7469..7485    +  protein_bind   lac operator: The lac repressor binds to the lac operator to inhibit transcription in E. coli. This inhibition can be relieved by adding lactose or isopropyl-β-D-thiogalactopyranoside (IPTG). lac repressor encoded by lacI
