[The description below was written by a language model from this plasmid's Addgene catalogue record and pLannotate feature annotations shown in this document.]
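Description:
pEY94 is a C. elegans expression plasmid built on the pPD95.62 backbone, one of the standard worm reporter vectors, and is one of the reporter constructs associated with the NeuroPAL multicolor atlas for whole-brain neuronal identification. It is propagated in E. coli using a high-copy ColE1/pUC-type origin and selected with ampicillin through a β-lactamase gene driven by its own promoter. Residual cloning-vector elements are also detected, including lac promoter/operator and CAP binding site sequences, fragments of lacZα, lacI, rop and bom, and a remnant of the pUC multiple cloning site; these are backbone leftovers with no role in the worm.

The insert is listed as gpa-13, a C. elegans gene, introduced by Gibson cloning. Given the stated purpose, it serves as the regulatory sequence driving the reporter. It is not annotated in the feature table, but a stretch of roughly 3 kb without annotations lies between the MCS and lacZα remnants upstream of the fluorescent protein, which is a plausible location for it. The reporter is mNeptune2.5, a monomeric, rapidly maturing far-red fluorescent protein derived from Entacmaea quadricolor. The catalogue entry describes its expression as nuclear, although no nuclear localization signal is annotated; a short fragment matching worm-optimized GFP sits immediately upstream of the mNeptune2.5 coding sequence and probably reflects retained backbone sequence. A small aex-5 match downstream is also reported, and no 3' UTR is explicitly annotated. The plasmid is intended for generating transgenic worms in which gpa-13-expressing neurons are marked by nuclear far-red fluorescence; the specific expressing cells are not given in the record, which defers to the associated publication.
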