Addgene plasmid #191087: pEY94
Purpose: gpa-13 fluorescent neural reporter driving nuclear mNeptune2.5 expression (refer to NeuroPAL paper for expression)
Depositing lab: Oliver Hobert & Eviatar Yemini. Depositing organization: Columbia University. Publication: NeuroPAL: A Multicolor Atlas for Whole-Brain Neuronal Identification in C. elegans. Yemini E, Lin A, Nejatbakhsh A, Varol E, Sun R, Mena GE, Samuel ADT, Paninski L, Venkatachalam V, Hobert O. Cell. 2021 Jan 7;184(1):272-288.e11. doi: 10.1016/j.cell.2020.12.012. Epub 2020 Dec 29. PubMed 33378642.
Backbone
  Vector backbone: pPD95.62
  Vector type: Worm Expression
Growth in bacteria
  Bacterial resistance: Ampicillin, 100 μg/mL
  Growth temperature: 37°C
  Growth strain: DH5alpha
  Copy number: Unknown
Gene/Insert
  Gene/Insert name: gpa-13
  Species: C. elegans (nematode)
  Mutation: None
  Entrez Gene: gpa-13 (a.k.a. F18E2.5)
  Cloning method: Gibson Cloning
Terms and licenses: Academic/Nonprofit Terms; Industry Terms: Not Available to Industry
How to cite: pEY94 was a gift from Oliver Hobert & Eviatar Yemini (Addgene plasmid # 191087 ; http://n2t.net/addgene:191087 ; RRID:Addgene_191087)
